Addgene plasmid #89741: pKCAG-H2BmCherry-OptoJNKi
Purpose: Expression of light-regulated JNK inhibitor, mCherry-tagged, localised to chromatin with H2B, wild-type photosensor, inhibitor JIP11
Depositing lab: Michael Courtney. Depositing organization: University of Eastern Finland. Publication: A simple optogenetic MAPK inhibitor design reveals resonance between transcription-regulating circuitry and temporally-encoded inputs. Melero-Fernandez de Mera RM, Li LL, Popinigis A, Cisek K, Tuittila M, Yadav L, Serva A, Courtney MJ. Nat Commun. 2017 May 12;8:15017. doi: 10.1038/ncomms15017. PubMed 28497795.
Backbone
  Vector backbone: pmCherry-OptoJNKi
  Backbone manufacturer: Derived by our lab from pLuc-OptoJNKi and Cherry sequence
  Backbone size w/o insert (bp): 5240
  Total vector size (bp): 5680
  Vector type: Mammalian Expression ; Optogenetics
  Selectable markers: Neomycin (select with G418)
Growth in bacteria
  Bacterial resistance: Kanamycin, 50 μg/mL
  Growth temperature: 37°C
  Growth strain: DH5alpha
  Copy number: High Copy
Gene/Insert
  Gene/Insert name: OptoJNKi (alt name: AsLov2Jalpha (404-546)-JIP11)
  Species: Synthetic; Avena Sativa and
  Insert size (bp): 478
  GenBank ID: KY595943
  Promoter: CAG
  Tag / fusion protein: mCherry (N terminal on backbone); Histone2B (N terminal on backbone)
  Cloning method: Restriction Enzyme; 5′ cloning site EcoRI (not destroyed); 3′ cloning site BamHI (not destroyed)
  Sequencing primers: 5′ DsRed_mCherry-fwd; 3′ fastbac reverse
Resource information
  A portion of this plasmid was derived from a plasmid made by: We designed and assembled the insert from de novo synthesised sequences
Terms and licenses: Academic/Nonprofit Terms; Industry Terms: Not Available to Industry
Depositor comments: For further information please see: Melero-Fernandez de Mera RM*, Li LL*, Popinigis A, Cisek K, Tuittila M, Yadav L, Serva A, Courtney MJ (2017) A simple optogenetic MAPK inhibitor design reveals resonance between transcription-regulating circuitry and temporally-encoded inputs. Nat. Commun. 8, 15017 doi: 10.1038/ncomms15017.
How to cite: pKCAG-H2BmCherry-OptoJNKi was a gift from Michael Courtney (Addgene plasmid # 89741 ; http://n2t.net/addgene:89741 ; RRID:Addgene_89741)
