[The description below was written by a language model from this plasmid's Addgene catalogue record and pLannotate feature annotations shown in this document.]
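Description:
pKCAG-H2BmCherry-OptoJNKi is a mammalian expression plasmid for optogenetic control of JNK signalling, built on a lab-derived pmCherry-OptoJNKi backbone. It is maintained in E. coli as a high-copy plasmid through a ColE1/pUC-type origin and also carries an f1 origin. A single Tn5 NeoR/KanR gene sits behind tandem bacterial (AmpR-type) and SV40 early promoters and ends in an HSV TK polyadenylation signal. This gene gives kanamycin resistance in bacteria and G418 selection in mammalian cells. The catalogue lists a total size of about 5.7 kb, whereas the depositor's full sequence used for annotation is about 6.7 kb; the record does not explain this difference.

Expression is driven by the CAG promoter, annotated here as the CMV enhancer, the chicken β-actin promoter and a chimeric β-actin/β-globin intron, and is terminated by an SV40 poly(A) signal. The open reading frame encodes human histone H2B, followed by mCherry and then the OptoJNKi module, which was cloned between EcoRI and BamHI sites. OptoJNKi is a synthetic fusion of the Avena sativa LOV2-Jα photosensor domain (residues 404–546, wild-type) to the JIP11 JNK-inhibitory peptide. The automated annotation labels this region "miniSOG", which most likely reflects homology between LOV domains rather than an actual miniSOG insert. In LOV2-based designs of this kind, blue light typically loosens the Jα helix and so exposes the attached peptide, making the inhibitor light-regulated. H2B tethers the fusion to chromatin, which confines JNK inhibition to the nucleus, and mCherry allows expressing cells and the protein's localisation to be visualised. According to the record, the construct is intended for expression of a chromatin-localised, light-regulated JNK inhibitor.
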