Features (pLannotate 1.2.2; 18 found; start..end, strand, type, name):
      1..364     +  enhancer       CMV enhancer: human cytomegalovirus immediate early enhancer
    367..642     +  promoter       chicken β-actin promoter: No description available
    643..1651    +  intron         chimeric intron: chimera between introns from chicken β-actin and rabbit β-globin
   1706..1767    +  misc_feature   MCS (fragment): multiple cloning site
   1772..2149    +  CDS            H2B: human histone H2B; HIST1H2BJ
   2168..2875    +  CDS            mCherry: mCherry is a basic (constitutively fluorescent) red fluorescent protein published in 2004, derived from Discosoma sp.. It is reported to be a very rapidly-maturing monomer with low acid sensitivity.
   2876..2910    +  misc_feature   MCS (fragment): multiple cloning site
   2933..3250    +  CDS            miniSOG: miniSOG is a basic (constitutively fluorescent) cyan fluorescent protein published in 2011, derived from Arabidopsis thaliana. It requires the cofactor flavin for fluorescence.
   3404..3488    +  CDS            large T antigen (fragment): large T antigen from SV40 (simian virus 40)
   3511..3632    +  polyA_signal   SV40 poly(A) signal: SV40 polyadenylation signal
   3666..4094    -  rep_origin     f1 ori (sequence partly withheld): f1 bacteriophage origin of replication; arrow indicates direction of (+) strand synthesis
   4121..4225    +  promoter       AmpR promoter: bla
   4227..4584    +  promoter       SV40 promoter: SV40 enhancer and early promoter
   4619..5413    +  CDS            NeoR/KanR: aminoglycoside phosphotransferase from Tn5; aph(3')-II (or nptII); confers resistance to neomycin, kanamycin, and G418 (Geneticin®)
   5434..5586    +  CDS            ble (fragment): BLE_KLEPN - Experimental evidence at protein level: Swiss-Prot protein existence level 1. Binding protein with a strong affinity to the bleomycin family of antibiotics. Binds to CL990; an antimitotic-antibiotic compound. From Klebsiella pneumoniae.
   5645..5692    +  polyA_signal   HSV TK poly(A) signal: herpes simplex virus thymidine kinase polyadenylation signal (Cole and Stacy, 1985)
   5783..5799    -  polyA_signal   bGH poly(A) signal (fragment): bovine growth hormone polyadenylation signal
   6021..6609    +  rep_origin     ori: high-copy-number ColE1/pMB1/pBR322/pUC origin of replication
>Addgene plasmid #89741 | pKCAG-H2BmCherry-OptoJNKi | depositor full sequence | sequence record 194847 | pKCAG-H2BmCherry-OptoJNKi sequence 6723 bps
TAGTTATTAATAGTAATCAATTACGGGGTCATTAGTTCATAGCCCATATATGGAGTTCCGCGTTACATAA
CTTACGGTAAATGGCCCGCCTGGCTGACCGCCCAACGACCCCCGCCCATTGACGTCAATAATGACGTATG
TTCCCATAGTAACGCCAATAGGGACTTTCCATTGACGTCAATGGGTGGACTATTTACGGTAAACTGCCCA
CTTGGCAGTACATCAAGTGTATCATATGCCAAGTACGCCCCCTATTGACGTCAATGACGGTAAATGGCCC
GCCTGGCATTATGCCCAGTACATGACCTTATGGGACTTTCCTACTTGGCAGTACATCTACGTATTAGTCA
TCGCTATTACCATGGGTCGAGGTGAGCCCCACGTTCTGCTTCACTCTCCCCATCTCCCCCCCCTCCCCAC
CCCCAATTTTGTATTTATTTATTTTTTAATTATTTTGTGCAGCGATGGGGGCGGGGGGGGGGGGGGCGCG
CGCCAGGCGGGGCGGGGCGGGGGCGAGGGCGGGGCGGGGCGAGGCGGAGAGGTGCGGCGGCAGCCAATCA
GAGCGGCGCGCTCCGAAAGTTTCCTTTTATGGCGAGGCGGCGGCGGCGGCGGCCCTATAAAAAGCGAAGC
GCGCGGCGGGCGGGAGTCGCTGCGTTGCCTTCGCCCCGTGCCCCGCTCCGCGCCGCCTCGCGCCGCCCGC
CCCGGCTCTGACTGACCGCGTTACTCCCACAGGTGAGCGGGCGGGACGGCCCTTCTCCTCCGGGCTGTAA
TTAGCGCTTGGTTTAATGACGGCTCGTTTCTTTTCTGTGGCTGCGTGAAAGCCTTAAAGGGCTCCGGGAG
GGCCCTTTGTGCGGGGGGGAGCGGCTCGGGGGGTGCGTGCGTGTGTGTGTGCGTGGGGAGCGCCGCGTGC
GGCCCGCGCTGCCCGGCGGCTGTGAGCGCTGCGGGCGCGGCGCGGGGCTTTGTGCGCTCCGCGTGTGCGC
GAGGGGAGCGCGGCCGGGGGCGGTGCCCCGCGGTGCGGGGGGGCTGCGAGGGGAACAAAGGCTGCGTGCG
GGGTGTGTGCGTGGGGGGGTGAGCAGGGGGTGTGGGCGCGGCGGTCGGGCTGTAACCCCCCCCTGCACCC
CCCTCCCCGAGTTGCTGAGCACGGCCCGGCTTCGGGTGCGGGGCTCCGTGCGGGGCGTGGCGCGGGGCTC
GCCGTGCCGGGCGGGGGGTGGCGGCAGGTGGGGGTGCCGGGCGGGGCGGGGCCGCCTCGGGCCGGGGAGG
GCTCGGGGGAGGGGCGCGGCGGCCCCGGAGCGCCGGCGGCTGTCGAGGCGCGGCGAGCCGCAGCCATTGC
CTTTTATGGTAATCGTGCGAGAGGGCGCAGGGACTTCCTTTGTCCCAAATCTGGCGGAGCCGAAATCTGG
GAGGCGCCGCCGCACCCCCTCTAGCGGGCGCGGGCGAAGCGGTGCGGCGCCGGCAGGAAGGAAATGGGCG
GGGAGGGCCTTCGTGCGTCGCCGCGCCGCCGTCCCCTTCTCCATCTCCAGCCTCGGGGCTGCCGCAGGGG
GACGGCTGCCTTCGGGGGGGACGGGGCAGGGCGGGGTTCGGCTTCTGGCGTGTGACCGGCGGCTCTAGAG
CCTCTGCTAACCATGTTCATGCCTTCTTCTTTTTCCTACAGCTCCTGGGCAACGTGCTGGTTGTTGTGCT
GTCTCATCATTTTGGCAAAGGAATTGCTAGCGCTACCGGACTCAGATCTCGAGCTCAAGCTTCGAATTCT
GCAGTCGACGGTACCGCCACCATGCCAGAGCCAGCGAAGTCTGCTCCCGCCCCGAAAAAGGGCTCCAAGA
AGGCGGTGACTAAGGCGCAGAAGAAAGGCGGCAAGAAGCGCAAGCGCAGCCGCAAGGAGAGCTATTCCAT
CTATGTGTACAAGGTTCTGAAGCAGGTCCACCCTGACACCGGCATTTCGTCCAAGGCCATGGGCATCATG
AATTCGTTTGTGAACGACATTTTCGAGCGCATCGCAGGTGAGGCTTCCCGCCTGGCGCATTACAACAAGC
GCTCGACCATCACCTCCAGGGAGATCCAGACGGCCGTGCGCCTGCTGCTGCCTGGGGAGTTGGCCAAGCA
CGCCGTGTCCGAGGGTACTAAGGCCATCACCAAGTACACCAGCGCTAAGGATCCACCGGTCGCCACCATG
GTGAGCAAGGGCGAGGAGGATAACATGGCCATCATCAAGGAGTTCATGCGCTTCAAGGTGCACATGGAGG
GCTCCGTGAACGGCCACGAGTTCGAGATCGAGGGCGAGGGCGAGGGCCGCCCCTACGAGGGCACCCAGAC
CGCCAAGCTGAAGGTGACCAAGGGTGGCCCCCTGCCCTTCGCCTGGGACATCCTGTCCCCTCAGTTCATG
TACGGCTCCAAGGCCTACGTGAAGCACCCCGCCGACATCCCCGACTACTTGAAGCTGTCCTTCCCCGAGG
GCTTCAAGTGGGAGCGCGTGATGAACTTCGAGGACGGCGGCGTGGTGACCGTGACCCAGGACTCCTCCCT
GCAGGACGGCGAGTTCATCTACAAGGTGAAGCTGCGCGGCACCAACTTCCCCTCCGACGGCCCCGTAATG
CAGAAGAAGACCATGGGCTGGGAGGCCTCCTCCGAGCGGATGTACCCCGAGGACGGCGCCCTGAAGGGCG
AGATCAAGCAGAGGCTGAAGCTGAAGGACGGCGGCCACTACGACGCTGAGGTCAAGACCACCTACAAGGC
CAAGAAGCCCGTGCAGCTGCCCGGCGCCTACAACGTCAACATCAAGTTGGACATCACCTCCCACAACGAG
GACTACACCATCGTGGAACAGTACGAACGCGCCGAGGGCCGCCACTCCACCGGCGGCATGGACGAGCTGT
ACAAGTCCGGACTCAGATCTCGAGCTCAAGCTTCGAATTCACTGGCAACAACACTGGAGAGAATCGAGAA
AAACTTCGTCATCACCGACCCTAGACTGCCCGATAATCCTATCATCTTCGCCTCCGACTCATTTCTCCAG
CTCACTGAGTACTCTCGGGAGGAAATTCTGGGCCGGAATTGCCGGTTCCTCCAGGGACCTGAAACCGATA
GAGCCACTGTCCGAAAAATCCGGGATGCCATCGACAATCAGACTGAGGTGACCGTCCAGCTCATCAATTA
CACCAAATCTGGCAAAAAATTCTGGAACCTGTTCCACCTCCAGCCTATGAGAGATCAGAAGGGCGACGTC
CAGTACTTTATTGGCGTCCAGCTGGATGGAACTGAACATGTGAGGGACGCTGCAGAACGAGAGGGCGTGA
TGCTCATCAAAAAAACCGCCGAAAACATCGATGAGGCCGCTAAAGAGCTGTCTAGAAGACCCAAACGACC
AACCACACTGAACCTCTTCTAGGATCCACCGGATCTAGATAACTGATCATAATCAGCCATACCACATTTG
TAGAGGTTTTACTTGCTTTAAAAAACCTCCCACACCTCCCCCTGAACCTGAAACATAAAATGAATGCAAT
TGTTGTTGTTAACTTGTTTATTGCAGCTTATAATGGTTACAAATAAAGCAATAGCATCACAAATTTCACA
AATAAAGCATTTTTTTCACTGCATTCTAGTTGTGGTTTGTCCAAACTCATCAATGTATCTTAACGCGTAA
ATTGTAAGCGTTAATATTTTGTTAAAATTCGCGTTAAATTTTTGTTAAATCAGCTCATTTTTTAACCAAT
AGGCCGAAATCGGCAAAATCCCTTATAAATCAAAAGAATAGACCGAGATAGGGT
[37 nt withheld, positions 3765-3801]
AAAGAACGTGGACTCCAACGTCAAAGG
[49 nt withheld, positions 3829-3877]
T
[91 nt withheld, positions 3879-3969]
G
[124 nt withheld, positions 3971-4094]
CAGGTGGCACTTTTCGGGGAAATGTGCGCGGAACCCCTATTTGTTTATTTTTCTAAATACATTCAAATAT
GTATCCGCTCATGAGACAATAACCCTGATAAATGCTTCAATAATATTGAAAAAGGAAGAGTCCTGAGGCG
GAAAGAACCAGCTGTGGAATGTGTGTCAGTTAGGGTGTGGAAAGTCCCCAGGCTCCCCAGCAGGCAGAAG
TATGCAAAGCATGCATCTCAATTAGTCAGCAACCAGGTGTGGAAAGTCCCCAGGCTCCCCAGCAGGCAGA
AGTATGCAAAGCATGCATCTCAATTAGTCAGCAACCATAGTCCCGCCCCTAACTCCGCCCATCCCGCCCC
TAACTCCGCCCAGTTCCGCCCATTCTCCGCCCCATGGCTGACTAATTTTTTTTATTTATGCAGAGGCCGA
GGCCGCCTCGGCCTCTGAGCTATTCCAGAAGTAGTGAGGAGGCTTTTTTGGAGGCCTAGGCTTTTGCAAA
GATCGATCAAGAGACAGGATGAGGATCGTTTCGCATGATTGAACAAGATGGATTGCACGCAGGTTCTCCG
GCCGCTTGGGTGGAGAGGCTATTCGGCTATGACTGGGCACAACAGACAATCGGCTGCTCTGATGCCGCCG
TGTTCCGGCTGTCAGCGCAGGGGCGCCCGGTTCTTTTTGTCAAGACCGACCTGTCCGGTGCCCTGAATGA
ACTGCAAGACGAGGCAGCGCGGCTATCGTGGCTGGCCACGACGGGCGTTCCTTGCGCAGCTGTGCTCGAC
GTTGTCACTGAAGCGGGAAGGGACTGGCTGCTATTGGGCGAAGTGCCGGGGCAGGATCTCCTGTCATCTC
ACCTTGCTCCTGCCGAGAAAGTATCCATCATGGCTGATGCAATGCGGCGGCTGCATACGCTTGATCCGGC
TACCTGCCCATTCGACCACCAAGCGAAACATCGCATCGAGCGAGCACGTACTCGGATGGAAGCCGGTCTT
GTCGATCAGGATGATCTGGACGAAGAGCATCAGGGGCTCGCGCCAGCCGAACTGTTCGCCAGGCTCAAGG
CGAGCATGCCCGACGGCGAGGATCTCGTCGTGACCCATGGCGATGCCTGCTTGCCGAATATCATGGTGGA
AAATGGCCGCTTTTCTGGATTCATCGACTGTGGCCGGCTGGGTGTGGCGGACCGCTATCAGGACATAGCG
TTGGCTACCCGTGATATTGCTGAAGAGCTTGGCGGCGAATGGGCTGACCGCTTCCTCGTGCTTTACGGTA
TCGCCGCTCCCGATTCGCAGCGCATCGCCTTCTATCGCCTTCTTGACGAGTTCTTCTGAGCGGGACTCTG
GGGTTCGAAATGACCGACCAAGCGACGCCCAACCTGCCATCACGAGATTTCGATTCCACCGCCGCCTTCT
ATGAAAGGTTGGGCTTCGGAATCGTTTTCCGGGACGCCGGCTGGATGATCCTCCAGCGCGGGGATCTCAT
GCTGGAGTTCTTCGCCCACCCTAGGGGGAGGCTAACTGAAACACGGAAGGAGACAATACCGGAAGGAACC
CGCGCTATGACGGCAATAAAAAGACAGAATAAAACGCACGGTGTTGGGTCGTTTGTTCATAAACGCGGGG
TTCGGTCCCAGGGCTGGCACTCTGTCGATACCCCACCGAGACCCCATTGGGGCCAATACGCCCGCGTTTC
TTCCTTTTCCCCACCCCACCCCCCAAGTTCGGGTGAAGGCCCAGGGCTCGCAGCCAACGTCGGGGCGGCA
GGCCCTGCCATAGCCTCAGGTTACTCATATATACTTTAGATTGATTTAAAACTTCATTTTTAATTTAAAA
GGATCTAGGTGAAGATCCTTTTTGATAATCTCATGACCAAAATCCCTTAACGTGAGTTTTCGTTCCACTG
AGCGTCAGACCCCGTAGAAAAGATCAAAGGATCTTCTTGAGATCCTTTTTTTCTGCGCGTAATCTGCTGC
TTGCAAACAAAAAAACCACCGCTACCAGCGGTGGTTTGTTTGCCGGATCAAGAGCTACCAACTCTTTTTC
CGAAGGTAACTGGCTTCAGCAGAGCGCAGATACCAAATACTGTCCTTCTAGTGTAGCCGTAGTTAGGCCA
CCACTTCAAGAACTCTGTAGCACCGCCTACATACCTCGCTCTGCTAATCCTGTTACCAGTGGCTGCTGCC
AGTGGCGATAAGTCGTGTCTTACCGGGTTGGACTCAAGACGATAGTTACCGGATAAGGCGCAGCGGTCGG
GCTGAACGGGGGGTTCGTGCACACAGCCCAGCTTGGAGCGAACGACCTACACCGAACTGAGATACCTACA
GCGTGAGCTATGAGAAAGCGCCACGCTTCCCGAAGGGAGAAAGGCGGACAGGTATCCGGTAAGCGGCAGG
GTCGGAACAGGAGAGCGCACGAGGGAGCTTCCAGGGGGAAACGCCTGGTATCTTTATAGTCCTGTCGGGT
TTCGCCACCTCTGACTTGAGCGTCGATTTTTGTGATGCTCGTCAGGGGGGCGGAGCCTATGGAAAAACGC
CAGCAACGCGGCCTTTTTACGGTTCCTGGCCTTTTGCTGGCCTTTTGCTCACATGTTCTTTCCTGCGTTA
TCCCCTGATTCTGTGGATAACCGTATTACCGCCATGCAT
