>Addgene plasmid #89741 | pKCAG-H2BmCherry-OptoJNKi | addgene partial sequence | sequence record 192517 | Addgene partial NGS Result
AATTGCTAGCGCTACCGGACTCAGATCTCGAGCTCAAGCTTCGAATTCTGCAGTCGACGGTACCGCCACC
ATGCCAGAGCCAGCGAAGTCTGCTCCCGCCCCGAAAAAGGGCTCCAAGAAGGCGGTGACTAAGGCGCAGA
AGAAAGGCGGCAAGAAGCGCAAGCGCAGCCGCAAGGAGAGCTATTCCATCTATGTGTACAAGGTTCTGAA
GCAGGTCCACCCTGACACCGGCATTTCGTCCAAGGCCATGGGCATCATGAATTCGTTTGTGAACGACATT
TTCGAGCGCATCGCAGGTGAGGCTTCCCGCCTGGCGCATTACAACAAGCGCTCGACCATCACCTCCAGGG
AGATCCAGACGGCCGTGCGCCTGCTGCTGCCTGGGGAGTTGGCCAAGCACGCCGTGTCCGAGGGTACTAA
GGCCATCACCAAGTACACCAGCGCTAAGGATCCACCGGTCGCCACCATGGTGAGCAAGGGCGAGGAGGAT
AACATGGCCATCATCAAGGAGTTCATGCGCTTCAAGGTGCACATGGAGGGCTCCGTGAACGGCCACGAGT
TCGAGATCGAGGGCGAGGGCGAGGGCCGCCCCTACGAGGGCACCCAGACCGCCAAGCTGAAGGTGACCAA
GGGTGGCCCCCTGCCCTTCGCCTGGGACATCCTGTCCCCTCAGTTCATGTACGGCTCCAAGGCCTACGTG
AAGCACCCCGCCGACATCCCCGACTACTTGAAGCTGTCCTTCCCCGAGGGCTTCAAGTGGGAGCGCGTGA
TGAACTTCGAGGACGGCGGCGTGGTGACCGTGACCCAGGACTCCTCCCTGCAGGACGGCGAGTTCATCTA
CAAGGTGAAGCTGCGCGGCACCAACTTCCCCTCCGACGGCCCCGTAATGCAGAAGAAGACCATGGGCTGG
GAGGCCTCCTCCGAGCGGATGTACCCCGAGGACGGCGCCCTGAAGGGCGAGATCAAGCAGAGGCTGAAGC
TGAAGGACGGCGGCCACTACGACGCTGAGGTCAAGACCACCTACAAGGCCAAGAAGCCCGTGCAGCTGCC
CGGCGCCTACAACGTCAACATCAAGTTGGACATCACCTCCCACAACGAGGACTACACCATCGTGGAACAG
TACGAACGCGCCGAGGGCCGCCACTCCACCGGCGGCATGGACGAGCTGTACAAGTCCGGACTCAGATCTC
GAGCTCAAGCTTCGAATTCACTGGCAACAACACTGGAGAGAATCGAGAAAAACTTCGTCATCACCGACCC
TAGACTGCCCGATAATCCTATCATCTTCGCCTCCGACTCATTTCTCCAGCTCACTGAGTACTCTCGGGAG
GAAATTCTGGGCCGGAATTGCCGGTTCCTCCAGGGACCTGAAACCGATAGAGCCACTGTCCGAAAAATCC
GGGATGCCATCGACAATCAGACTGAGGTGACCGTCCAGCTCATCAATTACACCAAATCTGGCAAAAAATT
CTGGAACCTGTTCCACCTCCAGCCTATGAGAGATCAGAAGGGCGACGTCCAGTACTTTATTGGCGTCCAG
CTGGATGGAACTGAACATGTGAGGGACGCTGCAGAACGAGAGGGCGTGATGCTCATCAAAAAAACCGCCG
AAAACATCGATGAGGCCGCTAAAGAGCTGTCTAGAAGACCCAAACGACCAACCACACTGAACCTCTTCTA
GGATCCACCGGATCTAGATAACTGATCATAATCAGCCATACCACATTTGTAGAGGTTTTACTTGCTTTAA
AAAACCTCCCACACCTCCCCCTGAACCTGAAACATAAAATGAATGCAATTGTTGTTGTTAACTTGTTTAT
TGCAGCTTATAATGGTTACAAATAAAGCAATAGCATCACAAATTTCACAAATAAAGCATTTTTTTCACTG
CATTCTAGTTGTGGTTTGTCCAAACTCATCAATGTATCTTAACGCGTAAATTGTAAGCGTTAATATTTTG
TTAAAATTCGCGTTAAATTTTTGTTAAATCAGCTCATTTTTTAACCAATAGGCCGAAATCGGCAAAATCC
CTTATAAATCAAAAGAATAGACCGAGATAGGGT
[37 nt withheld, positions 2064-2100]
AAAGAACGTGGACTCCAACGTCAAAGG
[49 nt withheld, positions 2128-2176]
T
[91 nt withheld, positions 2178-2268]
G
[124 nt withheld, positions 2270-2393]
CAGGTGGCACTTTTCGGGGAAATGTGCGCGGAACCCCTATTTGTTTATTTTTCTAAATACATTCAAATAT
GTATCCGCTCATGAGACAATAACCCTGATAAATGCTTCAATAATATTGAAAAAGGAAGAGTCCTGAGGCG
GAAAGAACCAGCTGTGGAATGTGTGTCAGTTAGGGTGTGGAAAGTCCCCAGGCTCCCCAGCAGGCAGAAG
TATGCAAAGCATGCATCTCAATTAGTCAGCAACCAGGTGTGGAAAGTCCCCAGGCTCCCCAGCAGGCAGA
AGTATGCAAAGCATGCATCTCAATTAGTCAGCAACCATAGTCCCGCCCCTAACTCCGCCCATCCCGCCCC
TAACTCCGCCCAGTTCCGCCCATTCTCCGCCCCATGGCTGACTAATTTTTTTTATTTATGCAGAGGCCGA
GGCCGCCTCGGCCTCTGAGCTATTCCAGAAGTAGTGAGGAGGCTTTTTTGGAGGCCTAGGCTTTTGCAAA
GATCGATCAAGAGACAGGATGAGGATCGTTTCGCATGATTGAACAAGATGGATTGCACGCAGGTTCTCCG
GCCGCTTGGGTGGAGAGGCTATTCGGCTATGACTGGGCACAACAGACAATCGGCTGCTCTGATGCCGCCG
TGTTCCGGCTGTCAGCGCAGGGGCGCCCGGTTCTTTTTGTCAAGACCGACCTGTCCGGTGCCCTGAATGA
ACTGCAAGACGAGGCAGCGCGGCTATCGTGGCTGGCCACGACGGGCGTTCCTTGCGCAGCTGTGCTCGAC
GTTGTCACTGAAGCGGGAAGGGACTGGCTGCTATTGGGCGAAGTGCCGGGGCAGGATCTCCTGTCATCTC
ACCTTGCTCCTGCCGAGAAAGTATCCATCATGGCTGATGCAATGCGGCGGCTGCATACGCTTGATCCGGC
TACCTGCCCATTCGACCACCAAGCGAAACATCGCATCGAGCGAGCACGTACTCGGATGGAAGCCGGTCTT
GTCGATCAGGATGATCTGGACGAAGAGCATCAGGGGCTCGCGCCAGCCGAACTGTTCGCCAGGCTCAAGG
CGAGCATGCCCGACGGCGAGGATCTCGTCGTGACCCATGGCGATGCCTGCTTGCCGAATATCATGGTGGA
AAATGGCCGCTTTTCTGGATTCATCGACTGTGGCCGGCTGGGTGTGGCGGACCGCTATCAGGACATAGCG
TTGGCTACCCGTGATATTGCTGAAGAGCTTGGCGGCGAATGGGCTGACCGCTTCCTCGTGCTTTACGGTA
TCGCCGCTCCCGATTCGCAGCGCATCGCCTTCTATCGCCTTCTTGACGAGTTCTTCTGAGCGGGACTCTG
GGGTTCGAAATGACCGACCAAGCGACGCCCAACCTGCCATCACGAGATTTCGATTCCACCGCCGCCTTCT
ATGAAAGGTTGGGCTTCGGAATCGTTTTCCGGGACGCCGGCTGGATGATCCTCCAGCGCGGGGATCTCAT
GCTGGAGTTCTTCGCCCACCCTAGGGGGAGGCTAACTGAAACACGGAAGGAGACAATACCGGAAGGAACC
CGCGCTATGACGGCAATAAAAAGACAGAATAAAACGCACGGTGTTGGGTCGTTTGTTCATAAACGCGGGG
TTCGGTCCCAGGGCTGGCACTCTGTCGATACCCCACCGAGACCCCATTGGGGCCAATACGCCCGCGTTTC
TTCCTTTTCCCCACCCCACCCCCCAAGTTCGGGTGAAGGCCCAGGGCTCGCAGCCAACGTCGGGGCGGCA
GGCCCTGCCATAGCCTCAGGTTACTCATATATACTTTAGATTGATTTAAAACTTCATTTTTAATTTAAAA
GGATCTAGGTGAAGATCCTTTTTGATAATCTCATGACCAAAATCCCTTAACGTGAGTTTTCGTTCCACTG
AGCGTCAGACCCCGTAGAAAAGATCAAAGGATCTTCTTGAGATCCTTTTTTTCTGCGCGTAATCTGCTGC
TTGCAAACAAAAAAACCACCGCTACCAGCGGTGGTTTGTTTGCCGGATCAAGAGCTACCAACTCTTTTTC
CGAAGGTAACTGGCTTCAGCAGAGCGCAGATACCAAATACTGTTCTTCTAGTGTAGCCGTAGTTAGGCCA
CCACTTCAAGAACTCTGTAGCACCGCCTACATACCTCGCTCTGCTAATCCTGTTACCAGTGGCTGCTGCC
AGTGGCGATAAGTCGTGTCTTACCGGGTTGGACTCAAGACGATAGTTACCGGATAAGGCGCAGCGGTCGG
GCTGAACGGGGGGTTCGTGCACACAGCCCAGCTTGGAGCGAACGACCTACACCGAACTGAGATACCTACA
GCGTGAGCTATGAGAAAGCGCCACGCTTCCCGAAGGGAGAAAGGCGGACAGGTATCCGGTAAGCGGCAGG
GTCGGAACAGGAGAGCGCACGAGGGAGCTTCCAGGGGGAAACGCCTGGTATCTTTATAGTCCTGTCGGGT
TTCGCCACCTCTGACTTGAGCGTCGATTTTTGTGATGCTCGTCAGGGGGGCGGAGCCTATGGAAAAACGC
CAGCAACGCGGCCTTTTTACGGTTCCTGGCCTTTTGCTGGCCTTTTGCTCACATGTTCTTTCCTGCGTTA
TCCCCTGATTCTGTGGATAACCGTATTACCGCCATGCATTAGTTATTAATAGTAATCAATTACGGGGTCA
TTAGTTCATAGCCCATATATGGAGTTCCGCGTTACATAACTTACGGTAAATGGCCCGCCTGGCTGACCGC
CCAACGACCCCCGCCCATTGACGTCAATAATGACGTATGTTCCCATAGTAACGCCAATAGGGACTTTCCA
TTGACGTCAATGGGTGGAGTATTTACGGTAAACTGCCCACTTGGCAGTACATCAAGTGTATCATATGCCA
AGTACGCCCCCTATTGACGTCAATGACGGTAAATGGCCCGCCTGGCATTATGCCCAGTACATGACCTTAT
GGGACTTTCCTACTTGGCAGTACA
